>Addgene plasmid #26798 | pEnt L1L3-MCS | depositor full sequence | sequence record 12686 | Author sequence
CTTTCCTGCGTTATCCCCTGATTCTGTGGATAACCGTATTACCGCTAGCATGGATCTCGGGGACGTCTAA
CTACTAAGCGAGAGTAGGGAACTGCCAGGCATCAAATAAAACGAAAGGCTCAGTCGGAAGACTGGGCCTT
TCGTTTTATCTGTTGTTTGTCGGTGAACGCTCTCCTGAGTAGGACAAATCCGCCGGGAGCGGATTTGAAC
GTTGTGAAGCAACGGCCCGGAGGGTGGCGGGCAGGACGCCCGCCATAAACTGCCAGGCATCAAACTAAGC
AGAAGGCCATCCTGACGGATGGCCTTTTTGCGTTTCTACAAACTCTTCCTGTTAGTTAGTTACTTAAGCT
CGGGCCCCAAATAATGATTTTATTTTGACTGATAGTGACCTGTTCGTTGCAACAAATTGATAAGCAATGC
TTTTTTATAATGCCAACTTTGTACAAAAAAGCAGGCTGGCGCCGGAACCAATTCAGTCGACGTTTAAACA
TAACTTCGTATAGCATACATTATACGAAGTTATCTCGAGCCTCAGGAAACAGGGTACCCGGGGATCCACA
TATGTTAATTAAGCCCGGGCGAATTCAGCGGCCGCAGATCTCAACTTTATTATACAAAGTTGGCATTATA
AAAAAGCATTGCTTATCAATTTGTTGCAACGAACAGGTCACTATCAGTCAAAATAAAATCATTATTTGAT
ATCCTGCAGCTCTGGCCCGTGTCTCAAAATCTCTGATGTTACATTGCACAAGATAAAAATATATCATCAT
GAACAATAAAACTGTCTGCTTACATAAACAGTAATACAAGGGGTGTTATGAGCCATATTCAACGGGAAAC
GTCGAGGCCGCGATTAAATTCCAACATGGATGCTGATTTATATGGGTATAAATGGGCTCGCGATAATGTC
GGGCAATCAGGTGCGACAATCTATCGCTTGTATGGGAAGCCCGATGCGCCAGAGTTGTTTCTGAAACATG
GCAAAGGTAGCGTTGCCAATGATGTTACAGATGAGATGGTCAGACTAAACTGGCTGACGGAATTTATGCC
TCTTCCGACCATCAAGCATTTTATCCGTACTCCTGATGATGCATGGTTACTCACCACTGCGATCCCCGGA
AAAACAGCATTCCAGGTATTAGAAGAATATCCTGATTCAGGTGAAAATATTGTTGATGCGCTGGCAGTGT
TCCTGCGCCGGTTGCATTCGATTCCTGTTTGTAATTGTCCTTTTAACAGCGATCGCGTATTTCGTCTCGC
TCAGGCGCAATCACGAATGAATAACGGTTTGGTTGATGCGAGTGATTTTGATGACGAGCGTAATGGCTGG
CCTGTTGAACAAGTCTGGAAAGAAATGCATAAACTTTTGCCATTCTCACCGGATTCAGTCGTCACTCATG
GTGATTTCTCACTTGATAACCTTATTTTTGACGAGGGGAAATTAATAGGTTGTATTGATGTTGGACGAGT
CGGAATCGCAGACCGATACCAGGATCTTGCCATCCTATGGAACTGCCTCGGTGAGTTTTCTCCTTCATTA
CAGAAACGGCTTTTTCAAAAATATGGTATTGATAATCCTGATATGAATAAATTGCAGTTTCATTTGATGC
TCGATGAGTTTTTCTAATCAGAATTGGTTAATTGGTTGTAACATTATTCAGATTGGGCCCCGTTCCACTG
AGCGTCAGACCCCGTAGAAAAGATCAAAGGATCTTCTTGAGATCCTTTTTTTCTGCGCGTAATCTGCTGC
TTGCAAACAAAAAAACCACCGCTACCAGCGGTGGTTTGTTTGCCGGATCAAGAGCTACCAACTCTTTTTC
CGAAGGTAACTGGCTTCAGCAGAGCGCAGATACCAAATACTGTTCTTCTAGTGTAGCCGTAGTTAGGCCA
CCACTTCAAGAACTCTGTAGCACCGCCTACATACCTCGCTCTGCTAATCCTGTTACCAGTGGCTGCTGCC
AGTGGCGATAAGTCGTGTCTTACCGGGTTGGACTCAAGACGATAGTTACCGGATAAGGCGCAGCGGTCGG
GCTGAACGGGGGGTTCGTGCACACAGCCCAGCTTGGAGCGAACGACCTACACCGAACTGAGATACCTACA
GCGTGAGCTATGAGAAAGCGCCACGCTTCCCGAAGGGAGAAAGGCGGACAGGTATCCGGTAAGCGGCAGG
GTCGGAACAGGAGAGCGCACGAGGGAGCTTCCAGGGGGAAACGCCTGGTATCTTTATAGTCCTGTCGGGT
TTCGCCACCTCTGACTTGAGCGTCGATTTTTGTGATGCTCGTCAGGGGGGCGGAGCCTATGGAAAAACGC
CAGCAACGCGGCCTTTTTACGGTTCCTGGCCTTTTGCTGGCCTTTTGCTCACATGTT
Features (pLannotate 1.2.2; 9 found; start..end, strand, type, name):
      1..46      +  rep_origin     RSF ori (fragment): Plasmids containing the RSF 1030 origin of replication can be propagated in E. coli cells that contain additional plasmids with compatible origins.
    106..149     -  terminator     rrnB T1 terminator: Escherichia coli rrnB; transcription terminator T1 from the E. coli rrnB gene
    281..308     +  terminator     rrnB T2 terminator: transcription terminator T2 from the E. coli rrnB gene
    358..457     +  protein_bind   attL1: mutant version of attL; recombination site for the Gateway® LR reaction LR Clonase™
    490..523     +  protein_bind   loxP: Cre-mediated recombination occurs in the 8-bp core sequence (GCATACAT). Cre recombinase
    602..622     -  protein_bind   attB3: mutant version of attB; core recombination site for the Gateway® BP reaction BP Clonase™
    613..698     -  protein_bind   attL1 (fragment): mutant version of attL; recombination site for the Gateway® LR reaction LR Clonase™
    818..1627    +  CDS            KanR: aminoglycoside phosphotransferase; aph(3')-Ia; confers resistance to kanamycin in bacteria or G418 (Geneticin®) in eukaryotes
   1717..2305    +  rep_origin     ori: high-copy-number ColE1/pMB1/pBR322/pUC origin of replication
