[The description below was written by a language model from this plasmid's Addgene catalogue record and pLannotate feature annotations shown in this document.]
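Description:
pEnt L1L3-MCS is an empty Gateway entry vector derived from the Invitrogen pEntr2B backbone and designed for multi-fragment (MultiSite-style) LR recombination. It is a small plasmid of about 2.4 kb, maintained at high copy in E. coli from a ColE1/pUC-type origin and selected with kanamycin through an aph(3')-Ia KanR gene. The rrnB T1 and T2 transcription terminators lie upstream of the recombination cassette, where they insulate it from read-through transcription originating in the backbone. The short "RSF ori" fragment in the automated annotation is probably just a partial match next to the main origin, not a second functional replicon.

The cassette itself carries no gene or promoter. According to the depositor, the attL2 site of pEntr2B was removed and replaced with oligonucleotides supplying a polylinker (SalI, XhoI, Bsu36I, NdeI, PacI, EcoRI, NotI) followed by an attL3 site, and a loxP site was then inserted at the XhoI position. The feature table agrees with this layout, showing attL1, then loxP, then the polylinker region. The features called "attB3" and "attL1 fragment" on the reverse strand most likely represent the attL3 site, which the annotation tool does not recognise as such.

Sequences cloned into the MCS can be combined in an LR reaction with a second entry clone carrying attR3 and attL2 sites, assembling both elements into one destination vector. Left empty, the plasmid serves as a neutral carrier, so the resulting expression construct contains only the R3L2 component, for example a TetO-driven transgene. It was built as part of a single-construct tetracycline-inducible expression system used in embryonic stem cells and mice.
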