Addgene plasmid #26798: pEnt L1L3-MCS
Depositing lab: Edward Hsiao. Depositing organization: J. David Gladstone Institutes. Publication: Constitutive Gs activation using a single-construct tetracycline-inducible expression system in embryonic stem cells and mice. Hsiao EC, Nguyen TD, Ng JK, Scott MJ, Chang WC, Zahed H, Conklin BR. Stem Cell Res Ther. 2011 Mar 4. 2(2):11. 10.1186/scrt52 PubMed 21375737.
Backbone
  Vector backbone: pEntr2B
  Backbone manufacturer: Invitrogen
  Backbone size w/o insert (bp): 2100
  Vector type: Gateway Entry vector
Growth in bacteria
  Bacterial resistance: Kanamycin, 50 μg/mL
  Growth temperature: 37°C
  Growth strain: DH5alpha
  Copy number: High Copy
Gene/Insert
  Gene/Insert name: multiple cloning sequence (alt name: MCS)
  Insert size (bp): 200
  Cloning method: Gateway Cloning
  Sequencing primers: 5′ TCTACAAACTCTTCCTGTTAGT; 3′ AGAGATTTTGAGACACGGGC
Terms and licenses: Academic/Nonprofit Terms; Industry Terms: Not Available to Industry
Depositor comments: Empty entry vector carrying Gateway L1L3 sites, with MCS. This plasmid can act as an empty carrier when combined with a R3L2 plasmid to generate expression plasmids carrying just the R3L2 component (i.e., TetO-transgene expressing plasmid) Plasmid was constructed as follows: The pEntr2B entry vector (Invitrogen) was digested with PstI and XhoI to remove the attL2 site. Oligonucleotides containing SalI-XhoI-Bsu36I-NdeI-PacI-EcoRI-NotI flanking the attL3 sequence on the 5' side and PstI on the 3' side were ligated in to create an intermediate plasmid carrying attL1 and attL3 sites. A LoxP sequence was introduced at the XhoI site.
How to cite: pEnt L1L3-MCS was a gift from Edward Hsiao (Addgene plasmid # 26798 ; http://n2t.net/addgene:26798 ; RRID:Addgene_26798)
