>Addgene plasmid #26798 | pEnt L1L3-MCS | addgene partial sequence | sequence record 33377 | 26798 with pENTR-F
AATGATTTTATTTTGACTGATAGTGACCTGTTCGTTGCAACAAATTGATAAGCAATGCTTTTTTATAATG
CCAACTTTGTACAAAAAAGCAGGCTGGCGCCGGAACCAATTCAGTCGACGTTTAAACATAACTTCGTATA
GCATACATTATACGAAGTTATCTCGAGCCTCAGGAAACAGGGTACCCGGGGATCCACATATGTTAATTAA
GCCCGGGCGAATTC
