>Addgene plasmid #26798 | pEnt L1L3-MCS | addgene partial sequence | sequence record 33378 | 26798 with pEntr2B-5 (5' TCTACAAACTCTTCCTGTTAGT 3')
GGGCCAATATGATTTTATTTTGACTGATAGTGACCTGTTCGTTGCAACAAATTGATAAGCAATGCTTTTT
TATAATGCCAACTTTGTACAAAAAAGCAGGCTGGCGCCGGAACCAATTCAGTCGACGTTTAAACATAACT
TCGTATAGCATACATTATACGAAGTTATCTCGAGCCTCAGGAAACAGGGTACCCGGGGATCCACATATGT
TAATTAAGCCCGGGCGAATTC
