>Addgene plasmid #26798 | pEnt L1L3-MCS | addgene partial sequence | sequence record 33379 | 26798 with Kan-R
CCAGTGGATTTATCGCGGCCTCGACGTTTCCCGTTGAATATGGCTCATAACACCCCTTGTATTACTGTTT
ATGTAAGCAGACAGTTTTATTGTTCATGATGATATATTTTTATCTTGTGCAATGTAACATCAGAGATTTT
GAGACACGGGCCAGAGCTGCAGGATATCAAATAATGATTTTATTTTGACTGA
